Addgene plasmid #145750: pGBW-m4046932
Purpose: Bacterial Expression plasmid for SARS-CoV-2 nsp9
Depositing lab: Ginkgo Bioworks & Benjie Chen. Depositing organization: Ginkgo Bioworks.
Backbone
  Vector backbone: ori-013 - marker | cmR
  Backbone size w/o insert (bp): 1462
  Vector type: Bacterial Expression
Growth in bacteria
  Bacterial resistance: Chloramphenicol, 25 μg/mL
  Growth temperature: 30°C
  Growth strain: DH5alpha
  Copy number: High Copy
Gene/Insert
  Gene/Insert name: SARS-CoV-2 nsp9
  Species: Escherichia coli str. K-12 substr. MG1655; Severe acute respiratory syndrome coronavirus 2
  Insert size (bp): 332
  Mutation: wt
  Entrez Gene: ORF1ab (a.k.a. GU280_gp01)
  Promoter: Promoter | pT7 ; Operator | lacO ; RBS | T7_rbs ; Start Codon | ATG
  Tag / fusion protein: Cleavable TEV;6xHIS (C terminal on backbone)
  Cloning method: Unknown
Resource information
  A portion of this plasmid was derived from a plasmid made by: GinkgoBioworks
Depositor comments: NCBI Reference Sequence: YP_009725305.1
How to cite: pGBW-m4046932 was a gift from Ginkgo Bioworks & Benjie Chen (Addgene plasmid # 145750 ; http://n2t.net/addgene:145750 ; RRID:Addgene_145750)
