[The description below was written by a language model from this plasmid's Addgene catalogue record and pLannotate feature annotations shown in this document.]
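Description:
pGBW-m4046932 is a compact bacterial expression plasmid (about 2.1 kb in the sequenced record) for producing the SARS-CoV-2 non-structural protein 9 (nsp9) in E. coli. The minimal backbone of roughly 1.5 kb consists of little more than a high-copy ColE1/pUC-type origin of replication and a chloramphenicol acetyltransferase (cat) gene driven by its native cat promoter. The plasmid is therefore maintained at high copy number under chloramphenicol selection. A phage lambda t0 terminator lies downstream of the cat gene.

The expression cassette follows the classic T7/lac design. A T7 promoter is followed immediately by a lac operator and then the efficient ribosome binding site from T7 gene 10, ahead of the ATG start codon. Transcription therefore requires a host that supplies T7 RNA polymerase, and lac repressor binding at the operator holds it in check until it is relieved by IPTG or lactose. The feature table shows no lacI gene on the plasmid, so repressor would have to come from the host.

The insert is listed as wild-type nsp9, about 330 bp, a mature cleavage product of the ORF1ab polyprotein. The listing of E. coli K-12 alongside the virus under species may reflect bacterial-derived parts or sequence adaptation, but the record does not say which. According to the catalogue entry, the backbone adds a C-terminal 6xHis tag preceded by a TEV protease site, which would allow metal-affinity purification and then tag removal. The automated annotation does not mark the nsp9 coding region or the tag; they presumably occupy the unannotated stretch between the RBS and the origin. The construct is suited to recombinant production of nsp9 for biochemical or structural work.
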