Features (pLannotate 1.2.2; 7 found; start..end, strand, type, name):
     24..42      +  promoter       T7 promoter: promoter for bacteriophage T7 RNA polymerase
     43..67      +  protein_bind   lac operator: The lac repressor binds to the lac operator to inhibit transcription in E. coli. This inhibition can be relieved by adding lactose or isopropyl-β-D-thiogalactopyranoside (IPTG). lac repressor encoded by lacI
     82..104     +  RBS            RBS: efficient ribosome binding site from bacteriophage T7 gene 10 (Olins and Rangwala, 1989)
    607..1195    +  rep_origin     ori: high-copy-number ColE1/pMB1/pBR322/pUC origin of replication
   1203..1300    +  promoter       cat promoter: promoter of the E. coli cat gene encoding chloramphenicol acetyltransferase
   1301..1957    +  CDS            cat: CAT_ECOLX - Experimental evidence at protein level: Swiss-Prot protein existence level 1. This enzyme is an effector of chloramphenicol resistance in bacteria. From Escherichia coli. This protein is used as a marker in many commonly used cloning vectors, such as pACYC184.
   2031..2065    +  terminator     lambda t0 terminator: minimal transcription terminator from phage lambda (Scholtissek and Grosse, 1987)
>Addgene plasmid #145750 | pGBW-m4046932 | addgene full sequence | sequence record 292519 | Addgene NGS Result
CATCGATCTCGATCCCGCGAAATTAATACGACTCACTATAGGGGAATTGTGAGCGGATAACAATTCCCCT
CTAGAAATAATTTTGTTTAACTTTAAGAAGGAGACTCTTCTATGAATGAGCTTAGTCCTGTTGCACTACG
ACAGATGTCTTGTGCTGCCGGTACTACACAAACTGCTTGCACTGATGACAATGCGTTAGCTTACTACAAC
ACAACAAAGGGAGGTAGGTTTGTACTTGCACTGTTATCCGATTTACAGGATTTGAAATGGGCTAGATTCC
CTAAGAGTGATGGAACTGGTACTATCTATACAGAACTGGAACCACCTTGTAGGTTTGTTACAGACACACC
TAAAGGTCCTAAAGTGAAGTATTTATACTTTATTAAAGGATTAAACAACCTAAATAGAGGTATGGTACTT
GGTAGTTTAGCTGCCACAGTACGTCTAGAGAACCTGTACTTTCAAAGCCACCATCATCACCATCATTAAC
CGGCTTATCGGTCAGTTTCACCTGATTTACGTAAAAACCCGCTTCGGCGGGTTTTTGCTTTTGGAGGGGC
AGAAAGATGAATGACTGTCCACGACGCTATACCCAAAAGAAAAAGCTTGAGATCCTTTTTTTCTGCGCGT
AATCTGCTGCTTGCAAACAAAAAAACCACCGCTACCAGCGGTGGTTTGTTTGCCGGATCAAGAGCTACCA
ACTCTTTTTCCGAAGGTAACTGGCTTCAGCAGAGCGCAGATACCAAATACTGTTCTTCTAGTGTAGCCGT
AGTTAGGCCACCACTTCAAGAACTCTGTAGCACCGCCTACATACCTCGCTCTGCTAATCCTGTTACCAGT
GGCTGCTGCCAGTGGCGATAAGTCGTGTCTTACCGGGTTGGACTCAAGACGATAGTTACCGGATAAGGCG
CAGCGGTCGGGCTGAACGGGGGGTTCGTGCACACAGCCCAGCTTGGAGCGAACGACCTACACCGAACTGA
GATACCTACAGCGTGAGCTATGAGAAAGCGCCACGCTTCCCGAAGGGAGAAAGGCGGACAGGTATCCGGT
AAGCGGCAGGGTCGGAACAGGAGAGCGCACGAGGGAGCTTCCAGGGGGAAACGCCTGGTATCTTTATAGT
CCTGTCGGGTTTCGCCACCTCTGACTTGAGCGTCGATTTTTGTGATGCTCGTCAGGGGGGCGGAGCCTAT
GGAAATTGATCGGGCACGTAAGAGGTTCCAACTTTCACCATAATGAAATAAGATCACTACCGGGCGTATT
TTTTGAGTTATCGAGATTTTCAGGAGCTAAGGAAGCTAAAATGGAGAAAAAAATCACTGGATATACCACC
GTTGATATATCCCAATGGCATCGTAAAGAACATTTTGAGGCATTTCAGTCAGTTGCTCAATGTACCTATA
ACCAGACCGTTCAGCTGGATATTACGGCCTTTTTAAAGACCGTAAAGAAAAATAAGCACAAGTTTTATCC
GGCCTTTATTCACATTCTTGCCCGCCTGATGAATGCTCATCCGGAATTTCGTATGGCAATGAAAGACGGT
GAGCTGGTGATATGGGATAGTGTTCACCCTTGTTACACCGTTTTCCATGAGCAAACTGAAACGTTTTCAT
CGCTCTGGAGTGAATACCACGACGATTTCCGGCAGTTTCTACACATATATTCGCAAGATGTGGCGTGTTA
CGGTGAAAACCTGGCCTATTTCCCTAAAGGGTTTATTGAGAATATGTTTTTCGTTTCAGCCAATCCCTGG
GTGAGTTTCACCAGTTTTGATTTAAACGTGGCCAATATGGACAACTTCTTCGCCCCCGTTTTCACCATGG
GCAAATATTATACGCAAGGCGACAAGGTGCTGATGCCGCTGGCGATTCAGGTTCATCATGCCGTTTGTGA
TGGCTTCCATGTCGGCAGAATGCTTAATGAATTACAACAGTACTGCGATGAGTGGCAGGGCGGGGCGTAA
TTTGATATCGAGCTCGCTTGGACTCCTGTTGATAGATCCAGTAATGACCTCAGAACTCCATCTGGATTTG
TTCAGAACGCTCGGTTGCCGCCGGGCGTTTTTTATTGGT
